Addgene plasmid #81749: pDONR223_RAC1_WT
Purpose: Gateway Donor vector containing RAC1 , part of the Target Accelerator Plasmid Collection.
Depositing lab: Jesse Boehm & William Hahn & David Root. Depositing organization: Broad Institute. Publication: Systematic Functional Interrogation of Rare Cancer Variants Identifies Oncogenic Alleles. Kim E, Ilic N, Shrestha Y, Zou L, Kamburov A, Zhu C, Yang X, Lubonja R, Tran N, Nguyen C, Lawrence MS, Piccioni F, Bagul M, Doench JG, Chouinard CR, Wu X, Hogstrom L, Natoli T, Tamayo P, Horn H, Corsello SM, Lage K, Root DE, Subramanian A, Golub TR, Getz G, Boehm JS, Hahn WC. Cancer Discov. 2016 Jul;6(7):714-26. doi: 10.1158/2159-8290.CD-16-0160. Epub 2016 May 4. PubMed 27147599.
Backbone
  Vector backbone: pDONR223
  Backbone manufacturer: Invitrogen
  Backbone size w/o insert (bp): 2790
  Vector type: Gateway Entry vector
Growth in bacteria
  Bacterial resistance: Spectinomycin, 50 μg/mL
  Growth temperature: 37°C
  Growth strain: DH5alpha
  Copy number: High Copy
Gene/Insert
  Gene/Insert name: RAC1 (alt name: NM_006908.4)
  Species: H. sapiens (human)
  Mutation: T135I
  Entrez Gene: RAC1 (a.k.a. MIG5, MRD48, Rac-1, TC-25, p21-Rac1)
  Promoter: None
  Cloning method: Gateway Cloning
  Sequencing primers: 5′ M13pUC-fwd; 3′ M13-Rev
Terms and licenses: Academic/Nonprofit Terms; Industry Terms: Not Available to Industry
Depositor comments: Open state: NO stop codon immediately follows insert
How to cite: pDONR223_RAC1_WT was a gift from Jesse Boehm & William Hahn & David Root (Addgene plasmid # 81749 ; http://n2t.net/addgene:81749 ; RRID:Addgene_81749)
