[The description below was written by a language model from this plasmid's Addgene catalogue record and pLannotate feature annotations shown in this document.]
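Description:
pDONR223_RAC1_WT is a Gateway entry clone built on the Invitrogen pDONR223 backbone and carries the human RAC1 open reading frame (Rac family small GTPase 1, reference transcript NM_006908.4). It belongs to the Target Accelerator Plasmid Collection, a set of clones made for systematic functional testing of cancer-associated alleles. The plasmid is maintained in E. coli at high copy from a ColE1/pUC-type origin. Selection is with spectinomycin, through the aadA aminoglycoside adenylyltransferase gene (SmR), which lies downstream of a fragment of the class 1 integron Pc promoter. The short lacI, lacZα and GmR fragments in the annotation appear to be backbone remnants rather than functional genes.

The RAC1 coding sequence of roughly 580 bp sits between two attL recombination sites. The automated annotation labels these attL3 and attL2. An LR Clonase reaction can therefore move the ORF directionally into any compatible Gateway destination vector. The record lists no promoter for the insert, so the plasmid is a shuttle and archival clone rather than an expression construct. The rrnB T1 and T2 terminators upstream of the cassette insulate it from read-through transcription, and a T7 promoter lies just beyond the downstream attL site, pointing back toward the insert. The clone is in the "open" configuration, meaning no stop codon follows the ORF, which allows C-terminal fusion to tags or reporters encoded by the destination vector.

The record is inconsistent about the allele: the name designates it wild type, but the mutation field lists T135I. The record does not resolve this, so users should check the sequence before treating the clone as a reference allele.
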