Features (pLannotate 1.2.2; 12 found; start..end, strand, type, name):
    121..213     +  CDS            lacI (fragment): lac repressor; lacI; The lac repressor binds to the lac operator to inhibit transcription in E. coli. This inhibition can be relieved by adding lactose or isopropyl-β-D-thiogalactopyranoside (IPTG).
    268..295     -  terminator     rrnB T2 terminator: transcription terminator T2 from the E. coli rrnB gene
    427..470     +  terminator     rrnB T1 terminator: Escherichia coli rrnB; transcription terminator T1 from the E. coli rrnB gene
    517..553     -  CDS            lacZα (fragment): LacZα fragment of β-galactosidase; lacZ fragment
    570..665     +  protein_bind   attL3: mutant version of attL; recombination site for the Gateway® LR reaction LR Clonase™
    668..1245    +  CDS            Rac1 (fragment): human Rac family small GTPase 1
   1245..1344    -  protein_bind   attL2: mutant version of attL; recombination site for the Gateway® LR reaction LR Clonase™
   1362..1380    -  promoter       T7 promoter: promoter for bacteriophage T7 RNA polymerase
   1570..1593    +  promoter       Pc promoter (fragment): intI1 (promoter lies within the coding sequence); class 1 integron promoter
   1769..1825    +  CDS            GmR (fragment): gentamycin acetyltransferase; aacC1; confers resistance to gentamycin
   1832..2623    +  CDS            SmR: aminoglycoside adenylyltransferase (Murphy, 1985); aadA; confers resistance to spectinomycin and streptomycin
   2716..3304    +  rep_origin     ori: high-copy-number ColE1/pMB1/pBR322/pUC origin of replication
>Addgene plasmid #81749 | pDONR223_RAC1_WT | addgene full sequence | sequence record 168837 | Addgene NGS Result
CTTTCCTGCGTTATCCCCTGATTCTGTGGATAACCGTATTACCGCCTTTGAGTGAGCTGATACCGCTCGC
CGCAGCCGAACGACCGAGCGCAGCGAGTCAGTGAGCGAGGAAGCGGAAGAGCGCCCAATACGCAAACCGC
CTCTCCCCGCGCGTTGGCCGATTCATTAATGCAGCTGGCACGACAGGTTTCCCGACTGGAAAGCGGGCAG
TGAGCGCAACGCAATTAATACGCGTACCGCTAGCCAGGAAGAGTTTGTAGAAACGCAAAAAGGCCATCCG
TCAGGATGGCCTTCTGCTTAGTTTGATGCCTGGCAGTTTATGGCGGGCGTCCTGCCCGCCACCCTCCGGG
CCGTTGCTTCACAACGTTCAAATCCGCTCCCGGCGGATTTGTCCTACTCAGGAGAGCGTTCACCGACAAA
CAACAGATAAAACGAAAGGCCCAGTCTTCCGACTGAGCCTTTCGTTTTATTTGATGCCTGGCAGTTCCCT
ACTCTCGCGTTAACGCTAGCATGGATGTTTTCCCAGTCACGACGTTGTAAAACGACGGCCAGTCTTAAGC
TCGGGCCCCAAATAATGATTTTATTTTGACTGATAGTGACCTGTTCGTTGCAACAAATTGATGAGCAATG
CTTTTTTATAATGCCAACTTTGTACAAAAAAGTTGGCATGCAGGCCATCAAGTGTGTGGTGGTGGGAGAC
GGAGCTGTAGGTAAAACTTGCCTACTGATCAGTTACACAACCAATGCATTTCCTGGAGAATATATCCCTA
CTGTCTTTGACAATTATTCTGCCAATGTTATGGTAGATGGAAAACCGGTGAATCTGGGCTTATGGGATAC
AGCTGGACAAGAAGATTATGACAGATTACGCCCCCTATCCTATCCGCAAACAGATGTGTTCTTAATTTGC
TTTTCCCTTGTGAGTCCTGCATCATTTGAAAATGTCCGTGCAAAGTGGTATCCTGAGGTGCGGCACCACT
GTCCCAACACTCCCATCATCCTAGTGGGAACTAAACTTGATCTTAGGGATGATAAAGACACGATCGAGAA
ACTGAAGGAGAAGAAGCTGATTCCCATCACCTATCCGCAGGGTCTAGCCATGGCTAAGGAGATTGGTGCT
GTAAAATACCTGGAGTGCTCGGCGCTCACACAGCGAGGCCTCAAGACAGTGTTTGACGAAGCGATCCGAG
CAGTCCTCTGCCCGCCTCCCGTGAAGAAGAGGAAGAGAAAATGCCTGCTGTTGTACCCAACTTTCTTGTA
CAAAGTTGGCATTATAAGAAAGCATTGCTTATCAATTTGTTGCAACGAACAGGTCACTATCAGTCAAAAT
AAAATCATTATTTGCCATCCAGCTGATATCCCCTATAGTGAGTCGTATTACATGGTCATAGCTGTTTCCT
GGCAGCTCTGGCCCGTGTCTCAAAATCTCTGATGTTACATTGCACAAGATAAAAATATATCATCATGCCT
CCTCTAGACCAGCCAGGACAGAAATGCCTCGACTTCGCTGCTACCCAAGGTTGCCGGGTGACGCACACCG
TGGAAACGGATGAAGGCACGAACCCAGTGGACATAAGCCTGTTCGGTTCGTAAGCTGTAATGCAAGTAGC
GTATGCGCTCACGCAACTGGTCCAGAACCTTGACCGAACGCAGCGGTGGTAACGGCGCAGTGGCGGTTTT
CATGGCTTGTTATGACTGTTTTTTTGGGGTACAGTCTATGCCTCGGGCATCCAAGCAGCAAGCGCGTTAC
GCCGTGGGTCGATGTTTGATGTTATGGAGCAGCAACGATGTTACGCAGCAGGGCAGTCGCCCTAAAACAA
AGTTAAACATTATGAGGGAAGCGGTGATCGCCGAAGTATCGACTCAACTATCAGAGGTAGTTGGCGTCAT
CGAGCGCCATCTCGAACCGACGTTGCTGGCCGTACATTTGTACGGCTCCGCAGTGGATGGCGGCCTGAAG
CCACACAGTGATATTGATTTGCTGGTTACGGTGACCGTAAGGCTTGATGAAACAACGCGGCGAGCTTTGA
TCAACGACCTTTTGGAAACTTCGGCTTCCCCTGGAGAGAGCGAGATTCTCCGCGCTGTAGAAGTCACCAT
TGTTGTGCACGACGACATCATTCCGTGGCGTTATCCAGCTAAGCGCGAACTGCAATTTGGAGAATGGCAG
CGCAATGACATTCTTGCAGGTATCTTCGAGCCAGCCACGATCGACATTGATCTGGCTATCTTGCTGACAA
AAGCAAGAGAACATAGCGTTGCCTTGGTAGGTCCAGCGGCGGAGGAACTCTTTGATCCGGTTCCTGAACA
GGATCTATTTGAGGCGCTAAATGAAACCTTAACGCTATGGAACTCGCCGCCCGACTGGGCTGGCGATGAG
CGAAATGTAGTGCTTACGTTGTCCCGCATTTGGTACAGCGCAGTAACCGGCAAAATCGCGCCGAAGGATG
TCGCTGCCGACTGGGCAATGGAGCGCCTGCCGGCCCAGTATCAGCCCGTCATACTTGAAGCTAGACAGGC
TTATCTTGGACAAGAAGAAGATCGCTTGGCCTCGCGCGCAGATCAGTTGGAAGAATTTGTCCACTACGTG
AAAGGCGAGATCACCAAGGTAGTCGGCAAATAACCCTCGAGCCACCCATGACCAAAATCCCTTAACGTGA
GTTACGCGTCGTTCCACTGAGCGTCAGACCCCGTAGAAAAGATCAAAGGATCTTCTTGAGATCCTTTTTT
TCTGCGCGTAATCTGCTGCTTGCAAACAAAAAAACCACCGCTACCAGCGGTGGTTTGTTTGCCGGATCAA
GAGCTACCAACTCTTTTTCCGAAGGTAACTGGCTTCAGCAGAGCGCAGATACCAAATACTGTTCTTCTAG
TGTAGCCGTAGTTAGGCCACCACTTCAAGAACTCTGTAGCACCGCCTACATACCTCGCTCTGCTAATCCT
GTTACCAGTGGCTGCTGCCAGTGGCGATAAGTCGTGTCTTACCGGGTTGGACTCAAGACGATAGTTACCG
GATAAGGCGCAGCGGTCGGGCTGAACGGGGGGTTCGTGCACACAGCCCAGCTTGGAGCGAACGACCTACA
CCGAACTGAGATACCTACAGCGTGAGCTATGAGAAAGCGCCACGCTTCCCGAAGGGAGAAAGGCGGACAG
GTATCCGGTAAGCGGCAGGGTCGGAACAGGAGAGCGCACGAGGGAGCTTCCAGGGGGAAACGCCTGGTAT
CTTTATAGTCCTGTCGGGTTTCGCCACCTCTGACTTGAGCGTCGATTTTTGTGATGCTCGTCAGGGGGGC
GGAGCCTATGGAAAAACGCCAGCAACGCGGCCTTTTTACGGTTCCTGGCCTTTTGCTGGCCTTTTGCTCA
CATGTT
