>Addgene plasmid #81749 | pDONR223_RAC1_WT | depositor partial sequence | sequence record 155068 | Insert sequence
ATGCAGGCCATCAAGTGTGTGGTGGTGGGAGACGGAGCTGTAGGTAAAACTTGCCTACTGATCAGTTACA
CAACCAATGCATTTCCTGGAGAATATATCCCTACTGTCTTTGACAATTATTCTGCCAATGTTATGGTAGA
TGGAAAACCGGTGAATCTGGGCTTATGGGATACAGCTGGACAAGAAGATTATGACAGATTACGCCCCCTA
TCCTATCCGCAAACAGATGTGTTCTTAATTTGCTTTTCCCTTGTGAGTCCTGCATCATTTGAAAATGTCC
GTGCAAAGTGGTATCCTGAGGTGCGGCACCACTGTCCCAACACTCCCATCATCCTAGTGGGAACTAAACT
TGATCTTAGGGATGATAAAGACACGATCGAGAAACTGAAGGAGAAGAAGCTGATTCCCATCACCTATCCG
CAGGGTCTAGCCATGGCTAAGGAGATTGGTGCTGTAAAATACCTGGAGTGCTCGGCGCTCACACAGCGAG
GCCTCAAGACAGTGTTTGACGAAGCGATCCGAGCAGTCCTCTGCCCGCCTCCCGTGAAGAAGAGGAAGAG
AAAATGCCTGCTGTTG
