>Addgene plasmid #81749 | pDONR223_RAC1_WT | addgene partial sequence | sequence record 160380 | M13-F20 5'-TGTAAAACGACGGCCAGT-3'
TTTTGACTGATAGTGACCTGTTCGTTGCAACAAATTGATGAGCAATGCTTTTTTATAATGCCAACTTTGT
ACAAAAAAGTTGGCATGCAGGCCATCAAGTGTGTGGTGGTGGGAGACGGAGCTGTAGGTAAAACTTGCCT
ACTGATCAGTTACACAACCAATGCATTTCCTGGAGAATATATCCCTACTGTCTTTGACAATTATTCTGCC
AATGTTATGGTAGATGGAAAACCGGTGAATCTGGGCTTATGGGATACAGCTGGACAAGAAGATTATGACA
GATTACGCCCCCTATCCTATCCGCAAACAGATGTGTTCTTAATTTGCTTTTCCCTTGTGAGTCCTGCATC
ATTTGAAAATGTCCGTGCAAAGTGGTATCCTGAGGTGCGGCACCACTGTCCCAACACTCCCATCATCCTA
GTGGGAACTAAACTTGATCTTAGGGATGATAAAGACACGATCGAGAAACTGAAGGAGAAGAAGCTGATTC
CCATCACCTATCCGCAGGGTCTAGCCATGGCTAAGGAGATTGGTGCTGTAAAATACCTGGAGTGCTCGGC
GCTCACACAGCGAGGCCTCAAGACAGTGTTTGACGAAGCGATCCGAGCAGTCCTCTGCCCGCCTCCCGTG
AAGAAGAGGAAGAGAAAATGCCTGCTGTTGTACCCAACTTTCTTGTACAAAGTTGGCATTATAAGAAAGC
ATTGCTTATCAATTTGTTGCAACGAACAGGTCACTATCAGTCAAAATAAAATCATTATTTGCCATCCAGC
TGATATCCCCTATAGTGAGTCGTATTACATGGTCATAGCTGTTTCCTGGCAGCTCTGGCCCGTGTCTCAA
AATCTCTGATGTTACATTGCACAAGATAAAAATATATCATCATGCCTCCTCTAGACCAGCCAGGACAGAA
ATGCCTCGACTTCGCTGCTACCCAAGGTTGCCGGGTGACGCACACCGTGGAAACGGATGAAGGCACGAAC
CCAGTGGACATAAGCCTGTTCGGTTCGTAAGCTGTAATG
